Addgene plasmid #174375: pSelAct-Express
Purpose: (Empty Backbone) Plasmid for integrative expression, pUC19 backbone, Apr resistant casette, pCMP1::eGFP expression cassette, gateway compatible
Depositing lab: Gitta Coaker. Depositing organization: University of California, Davis. Publication: A Genetic Toolkit for Investigating Clavibacter Species: Markerless Deletion, Permissive Site Identification, and an Integrative Plasmid. Stevens DM, Tang A, Coaker G. Mol Plant Microbe Interact. 2021 Dec;34(12):1336-1345. doi: 10.1094/MPMI-07-21-0171-TA. Epub 2021 Dec 10. PubMed 34890250.
Backbone
  Vector backbone: pUC19
  Backbone size (bp): 6440
  Modifications to backbone: ApmR resistance cassette for integration, pCMP1::eGFP for expression, Gateway C1 cassette to clone in homologous regions
  Vector type: Expression vector for targeted integration
  Promoter: pCMP1
Growth in bacteria
  Bacterial resistance: Apramycin, 25 μg/mL
  Growth temperature: 37°C
  Growth strain: DH5alpha
  Copy number: High Copy
Gene/Insert
  Cloning method: Gateway Cloning
  Sequencing primers: 5′ GCATTAGGCACCCCAGGCTTTA; 3′ TGCAGACTGGCTGTGTATAAGG
Terms and licenses: Academic/Nonprofit Terms; Industry Terms: Not Available to Industry
Depositor comments: For cloning in homology arms, can use Gateway, restriction ligation, or homology-based cloning such as Gibson/Infusion cloning. eGFP can be swapped for your gene of interest or can be fused (recommend homology base cloning). Original pSelAct backbone was developed here: Geize, R. van der, Jong, W. de, Hessels, G. I., Grommen, A. W. F., Jacobs, A. A. C., and Dijkhuizen, L. 2008. A novel method to generate unmarked gene deletions in the intracellular pathogen Rhodococcus equi using 5-fluorocytosine conditional lethality. Nucleic Acids Res. 36:e151 pSelAct-Express was develop and tested here: Stevens, D. M., Tang, A., and Coaker, G. 2021. A Genetic Toolkit for Investigating Clavibacter Species: Markerless Deletion, Permissive Site Identification, and an Integrative Plasmid. Mol Plant-microbe Interactions. 34:1336–1345
How to cite: pSelAct-Express was a gift from Gitta Coaker (Addgene plasmid # 174375 ; http://n2t.net/addgene:174375 ; RRID:Addgene_174375)
