[The description below was written by a language model from this plasmid's Addgene catalogue record and pLannotate feature annotations shown in this document.]
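Description:
pSelAct-Express is a 6,440 bp empty-backbone plasmid for targeted chromosomal integration and gene expression. It was developed as part of a genetic toolkit for Clavibacter species and derives from the pSelAct vector originally built for Rhodococcus equi. The catalogue lists the backbone as pUC19. In E. coli it replicates at high copy from the ColE1/pUC origin, and the feature table also shows an f1 phage origin. No origin for the target host is annotated, which fits its role as an integrative vector. Selection is by apramycin, through the aac(3)IV acetyltransferase gene. This gene sits next to an incP oriT and is bracketed by partial FRT sites. The oriT could in principle support conjugative mobilisation, although the record does not describe the delivery route.

The plasmid carries two functional modules. The first is an expression cassette in which the pCMP1 promoter drives EGFP. pCMP1 is named in the catalogue but is not annotated in the feature table. The depositor notes that EGFP can be replaced by a gene of interest or fused to one. The second is a Gateway destination cassette, with attR1 and attR2 flanking a chloramphenicol resistance gene and the ccdB gyrase toxin. LR recombination replaces this cassette with homology arms that direct recombination into a chosen chromosomal site, and ccdB counter-selects against unrecombined plasmid. The arms can also be inserted by restriction-ligation or by Gibson-type assembly. The cassette lies within pBluescript-like polylinker remnants with T3 and T7 promoters, lac promoter/operator elements and a lacZα fragment. The record gives DH5alpha as the growth strain, even though intact ccdB normally prevents propagation in standard E. coli strains. Several short annotated fragments (β-globin intron, Tn5 transposase, lacI) look like cloning remnants or chance matches.
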