Features (pLannotate 1.2.2; 27 found; start..end, strand, type, name):
    796..815     -  intron         β-globin intron (fragment): intron from rabbit β-globin gene
    822..845     -  misc_feature   MCS (fragment): pBluescript multiple cloning site
    968..1216    -  CDS            tnpA (fragment): TN5P_ECOLX - Also known as tnp. Experimental evidence at protein level: Swiss-Prot protein existence level 1. Mediates transposition of transposon Tn5 by a 'cut and paste' mechanism. First, the monomeric transposase binds the 19 bp inverted DNA repeats flanking the transposon. Then, dimerization of the DNA- bound transposase creates a synaptic DNA complex. After nicking of the first DNA strand, excision of the transposon proceeds through a series of intermediates. The transposase then mediates the insertion of the transposon at a new site by strand transfer. The activity of the wild- type tran
   1264..1320    +  promoter       AmpR promoter (fragment): bla
   1322..1341    +  protein_bind   FRT (minimal) (fragment): supports FLP-mediated excision but not integration (Turan and Bode, 2011) FLP recombinase from the Saccharomyces cerevisiae 2μ plasmid
   1351..1457    -  oriT           oriT: incP origin of transfer
   1773..2573    +  CDS            ApmR: aminoglycoside 3-N-acetyltransferase type IV ; aac(3)IV; confers resistance to apramycin (Paget and Davies, 1996)
   2583..2613    +  protein_bind   FRT (fragment): FLP-mediated recombination occurs in the 8-bp core sequence TCTAGAAA (Turan and Bode, 2011). FLP recombinase from the Saccharomyces cerevisiae 2μ plasmid
   2690..3278    +  rep_origin     ori: high-copy-number ColE1/pMB1/pBR322/pUC origin of replication
   3461..3553    +  CDS            lacI (fragment): lac repressor; lacI; The lac repressor binds to the lac operator to inhibit transcription in E. coli. This inhibition can be relieved by adding lactose or isopropyl-β-D-thiogalactopyranoside (IPTG).
   3566..3587    +  protein_bind   CAP binding site: CAP binding activates transcription in the presence of cAMP. E. coli catabolite activator protein
   3602..3632    +  promoter       lac promoter: promoter for the E. coli lac operon
   3640..3656    +  protein_bind   lac operator: The lac repressor binds to the lac operator to inhibit transcription in E. coli. This inhibition can be relieved by adding lactose or isopropyl-β-D-thiogalactopyranoside (IPTG). lac repressor encoded by lacI
   3701..3719    +  promoter       T3 promoter: promoter for bacteriophage T3 RNA polymerase
   3732..3794    -  misc_feature   MCS (fragment): pBluescript multiple cloning site
   3800..3924    +  protein_bind   attR2: mutant version of attR; recombination site for the Gateway® LR reaction LR Clonase™
   3965..4270    -  CDS            ccdB: CcdB, a bacterial toxin that poisons DNA gyrase; ccdB; Plasmids containing the ccdB gene cannot be propagated in standard E. coli strains.
   4275..4433    -  CDS            ccdA (fragment): CCDA_ECO57 - Also known as H, letA. Experimental evidence at protein level: Swiss-Prot protein existence level 1. Antitoxin component of a type II toxin-antitoxin (TA) system which inhibits the post-segregational killing (PSK) of plasmid-free cells, also referred to as a plasmid addiction system. Binds to and blocks the activity of CcdB; will also remove bound CcdB protein from the CcdB-GyrA complex by forming a CcdA-CcdB complex, a process termed rejuvenation. Functions as a transcriptional corepressor for the ccdAB operon, repression also requires CcdB (By similarity). From Escherichia coli
   4590..5270    -  CDS            CmR: chloramphenicol acetyltransferase confers resistance to chloramphenicol
   5271..5300    -  promoter       cat promoter (fragment): promoter of the E. coli cat gene encoding chloramphenicol acetyltransferase
   5324..5354    -  promoter       lac UV5 promoter: E. coli lac promoter with an "up" mutation
   5379..5503    -  protein_bind   attR1: mutant version of attR; recombination site for the Gateway® LR reaction LR Clonase™
   5509..5553    -  misc_feature   MCS (fragment): pBluescript multiple cloning site
   5562..5580    -  promoter       T7 promoter: promoter for bacteriophage T7 RNA polymerase
   5588..5743    +  CDS            lacZα (fragment): LacZα fragment of β-galactosidase; lacZ fragment
   5748..6176    +  rep_origin     f1 ori (sequence partly withheld): f1 bacteriophage origin of replication; arrow indicates direction of (+) strand synthesis
   6216..495     -  CDS            EGFP (across the origin): the original enhanced GFP (Yang et al., 1996) mammalian codon-optimized
>Addgene plasmid #174375 | pSelAct-Express | addgene full sequence | sequence record 370623 | Addgene NGS Result
GTTCACCTTGATGCCGTTCTTCTGCTTGTCGGCCATGATATAGACGTTGTGGCTGTTGTAGTTGTACTCC
AGCTTGTGCCCCAGGATGTTGCCGTCCTCCTTGAAGTCGATGCCCTTCAGCTCGATGCGGTTCACCAGGG
TGTCGCCCTCGAACTTCACCTCGGCGCGGGTCTTGTAGTTGCCGTCGTCCTTGAAGAAGATGGTGCGCTC
CTGGACGTAGCCTTCGGGCATGGCGGACTTGAAGAAGTCGTGCTGCTTCATGTGGTCGGGGTAGCGGCTG
AAGCACTGCACGCCGTAGGTCAGGGTGGTCACGAGGGTGGGCCAGGGCACGGGCAGCTTGCCGGTGGTGC
AGATGAACTTCAGGGTCAGCTTGCCGTAGGTGGCATCGCCCTCGCCCTCGCCGTACACGCTGAACTTGTG
GCCGTTTACGTCGCCGTCCAGCTCGACCAGGATGGGCACCACCCCGGTGAACAGCTCCTCGCCCTTGCTC
ACCATGGTAGTTCTCCTGAGGACGTCTTGTCACCATTTTTAACGATTGCGTAATCGCGCAAAGTTCCAAC
AACCTGAGCCGAATTAGCATTAATCGTGATGACCTTACCGATCATCGCCGGGTCGAACGCGGTGTACGTC
TTACTCATGCTCAATCATCTCCATAAGCGGCTCAAGCTCTTCGGCAAGTTCGGGTCGATCCATAAGAATC
TCCATATAAACGTCCTCAAAAACAGAATCGTTTTGAAAAGTCAGGCGTCGTGCAGAGTAGCCCGTCCTGA
TGCATCAGTACGCCGGTGATCTCAGCTGTAGGAAAGAGAAGAAGGTTAGTAGTCGACGGTATCGATAAGC
TTGATGATATCATGCGAAACGATCCTCATCCTGTCTCTTGATCAGATCGATCTTGATCCCCTGCGCCATC
AGATCCTTGGCGGCAAGAAAGCCATCCAGTTTACTTTGCAGGGCTTCCCAAACCTTACCAGAGGGCGCCC
CAGCTGGCAATTCCGGTTCGCTTGCTGTCCATAAAACCGCCCAGTCTAGCTATCGCCATGTAAGCCCACT
GCAAGCTACCTGCTTTCTCTTTGCGCTTGCGTTTTCCCTTGTCCAGATAGCCCAGTAGCTGACATTCATC
CGGGGTCAGCACCGTTTCTGCGGACTGGCTTTCTACGTGTTCCGCTTCCTTTAGCAGCCCTTGCGCCCTG
AGTGCTTGCGGCAGCGTGAAGCTATCGAATTATTAACGCTTACAATTTAGGTGGCACTTTTCGGGGAAAT
GTGCGCGGAACCCCTATTTGTTTATTTTTCTAAATACATTCAAATATGTATCCGCTCATGCCTAGAAAGT
ATAGGAACTTCGAAGTTCCCGCCAGCCTCGCAGAGCAGGATTCCCGTTGAGCACCGCCAGGTGCGAATAA
GGGACAGTGAAGAAGGAACACCCGCTCGCGGGTGGGCCTACTTCACCTATCCTGCCCGGCTGACGCCGTT
GGATACACCAAGGAAAGTCTACACGAACCCTTTGGCAAAATCCTGTATATCGTGCGAAAAAGGATGGATA
TACCGAAAAAATCGCTATAATGACCCCGAAGCAGGGTTATGCAGCGGAAAATGCAGCTCACGGTAACTGA
TGCCGTATTTGCAGTACCAGCGTACGGCCCACAGAATGATGTCACGCTGAAAATGCCGGCCTTTGAATGG
GTTCATGTGCAGCTCCATAAGCAAAAGGGGATGATAAGTTTATCACCACCGACTATTTGCAACAGTGCCG
TTGATCGTGCTATGATCGACTGATGTCATCAGCGGTGGAGTGCAATGTCGTGCAATACGAATGGCGAAAA
GCCGAGCTCATCGGTCAGCTTCTCAACCTTGGGGTTACCCCCGGCGGTGTGCTGCTGGTCCACAGCTCCT
TCCGTAGCGTCCGGCCCCTCGAAGATGGGCCACTTGGACTGATCGAGGCCCTGCGTGCTGCGCTGGGTCC
GGGAGGGACGCTCGTCATGCCCTCGTGGTCAGGTCTGGACGACGAGCCGTTCGATCCTGCCACGTCGCCC
GTTACACCGGACCTTGGAGTTGTCTCTGACACATTCTGGCGCCTGCCAAATGTAAAGCGCAGCGCCCATC
CATTTGCCTTTGCGGCAGCGGGGCCACAGGCAGAGCAGATCATCTCTGATCCATTGCCCCTGCCACCTCA
CTCGCCTGCAAGCCCGGTCGCCCGTGTCCATGAACTCGATGGGCAGGTACTTCTCCTCGGCGTGGGACAC
GATGCCAACACGACGCTGCATCTTGCCGAGTTGATGGCAAAGGTTCCCTATGGGGTGCCGAGACACTGCA
CCATTCTTCAGGATGGCAAGTTGGTACGCGTCGATTATCTCGAGAATGACCACTGCTGTGAGCGCTTTGC
CTTGGCGGACAGGTGGCTCAAGGAGAAGAGCCTTCAGAAGGAAGGTCCAGTCGGTCATGCCTTTGCTCGG
TTGATCCGCTCCCGCGACATTGTGGCGACAGCCCTGGGTCAACTGGGCCGAGATCCGTTGATCTTCCTGC
ATCCGCCAGAGGCGGGATGCGAAGAATGCGATGCCGCTCGCCAGTCGATTGGCTGAGCTCATAAGTTCCT
ATTCCGAAGTTCCTATTCTCTAGTCATGACCAAAATCCCTTAACGTGAGTTTTCGTTCCACTGAGCGTCA
GACCCCGTAGAAAAGATCAAAGGATCTTCTTGAGATCCTTTTTTTCTGCGCGTAATCTGCTGCTTGCAAA
CAAAAAAACCACCGCTACCAGCGGTGGTTTGTTTGCCGGATCAAGAGCTACCAACTCTTTTTCCGAAGGT
AACTGGCTTCAGCAGAGCGCAGATACCAAATACTGTTCTTCTAGTGTAGCCGTAGTTAGGCCACCACTTC
AAGAACTCTGTAGCACCGCCTACATACCTCGCTCTGCTAATCCTGTTACCAGTGGCTGCTGCCAGTGGCG
ATAAGTCGTGTCTTACCGGGTTGGACTCAAGACGATAGTTACCGGATAAGGCGCAGCGGTCGGGCTGAAC
GGGGGGTTCGTGCACACAGCCCAGCTTGGAGCGAACGACCTACACCGAACTGAGATACCTACAGCGTGAG
CTATGAGAAAGCGCCACGCTTCCCGAAGGGAGAAAGGCGGACAGGTATCCGGTAAGCGGCAGGGTCGGAA
CAGGAGAGCGCACGAGGGAGCTTCCAGGGGGAAACGCCTGGTATCTTTATAGTCCTGTCGGGTTTCGCCA
CCTCTGACTTGAGCGTCGATTTTTGTGATGCTCGTCAGGGGGGCGGAGCCTATGGAAAAACGCCAGCAAC
GCGGCCTTTTTACGGTTCCTGGCCTTTTGCTGGCCTTTTGCTCACATGTTCTTTCCTGCGTTATCCCCTG
ATTCTGTGGATAACCGTATTACCGCCTTTGAGTGAGCTGATACCGCTCGCCGCAGCCGAACGACCGAGCG
CAGCGAGTCAGTGAGCGAGGAAGCGGAAGAGCGCCCAATACGCAAACCGCCTCTCCCCGCGCGTTGGCCG
ATTCATTAATGCAGCTGGCACGACAGGTTTCCCGACTGGAAAGCGGGCAGTGAGCGCAACGCAATTAATG
TGAGTTAGCTCACTCATTAGGCACCCCAGGCTTTACACTTTATGCTCCCGGCTCGTATGTTGTGTGGAAT
TGTGAGCGGATAACAATTTCACACAGGAAACAGCTATGACCATGATTACGCCAAGCGCGCAATTAACCCT
CACTAAAGGGAACAAAAGCTGGGTACCGGGCCCCCCCTCGAGGTCGACGGTATCGATAAGCTTGATATCG
AATTCCTGCAGCCCATCGAACCACTTTGTACAAGAAAGCTGAACGAGAAACGTAAAATGATATAAATATC
AATATATTAAATTAGATTTTGCATAAAAAACAGACTACATAATACTGTAAAACACAACATATCCAGTCAC
TATGGTCGACCTGCAGACTGGCTGTGTATAAGGGAGCCTGACATTTATATTCCCCAGAACATCAGGTTAA
TGGCGTTTTTGATGTCATTTTCGCGGTGGCTGAGATCAGCCACTTCTTCCCCGATAACGGAGACCGGCAC
ACTGGCCATATCGGTGGTCATCATGCGCCAGCTTTCATCCCCGATATGCACCACCGGGTAAAGTTCACGG
GGGACTTTATCTGACAGCAGACGTGCACTGGCCAGGGGGATCACCATCCGTCGCCCGGGCGTGTCAATAA
TATCACTCTGTACATCCACAAACAGACGATAACGGCTCTCTCTTTTATAGGTGTAAACCTTAAACTGCAT
TTCACCAGCCCCTGTTCTCGTCAGCAAAAGAGCCGTTCATTTCAATAAACCGGGCGACCTCAGCCATCCC
TTCCTGATTTTCCGCTTTCCAGCGTTCGGCACGCAGACGACGGGCTTCATTCTGCATGGTTGTGCTTACC
AGACCGGAGATATTGACATCATATATGCCTTGAGCAACTGATAGCTGTCGCTGTCAACTGTCACTGTAAT
ACGCTGCTTCATAGCATACCTCTTTTTGACATACTTCGGGTATACATATCAGTATATATTCTTATACCGC
AAAAATCAGCGCGCAAATACGCATACTGTTATCTGGCTTTTAGTAAGCCGGATCCTCTAGATTACGCCCC
GCCTGCCACTCATCGCAGTACTGTTGTAATTCATTAAGCATTCTGCCGACATGGAAGCCATCACAAACGG
CATGATGAACCTGAATCGCCAGCGGCATCAGCACCTTGTCGCCTTGCGTATAATATTTGCCCATGGTGAA
AACGGGGGCGAAGAAGTTGTCCATATTGGCCACGTTTAAATCAAAACTGGTGAAACTCACCCAGGGATTG
GCTGAGACGAAAAACATATTCTCAATAAACCCTTTAGGGAAATAGGCCAGGTTTTCACCGTAACACGCCA
CATCTTGCGAATATATGTGTAGAAACTGCCGGAAATCGTCGTGGTATTCACTCCAGAGCGATGAAAACGT
TTCAGTTTGCTCATGGAAAACGGTGTAACAAGGGTGAACACTATCCCATATCACCAGCTCACCGTCTTTC
ATTGCCATACGGAATTCCGGATGAGCATTCATCAGGCGGGCAAGAATGTGAATAAAGGCCGGATAAAACT
TGTGCTTATTTTTCTTTACGGTCTTTAAAAAGGCCGTAATATCCAGCTGAACGGTCTGGTTATAGGTACA
TTGAGCAACTGACTGAAATGCCTCAAAATGTTCTTTACGATGCCATTGGGATATATCAACGGTGGTATAT
CCAGTGATTTTTTTCTCCATTTTAGCTTCCTTAGCTCCTGAAAATCTCGACGGATCCTAACTCAAAATCC
ACACATTATACGAGCCGGAAGCATAAAGTGTAAAGCCTGGGGTGCCTAATGCGGCCGCCATAGTGACTGG
ATATGTTGTGTTTTACAGTATTATGTAGTCTGTTTTTTATGCAAAATCTAATTTAATATATTGATATTTA
TATCATTTTACGTTTCTCGTTCAGCTTTTTTGTACAAACTTGTTTGATGGGGGATCCACTAGTTCTAGAG
CGGCCGCCACCGCGGTGGAGCTCCAATTCGCCCTATAGTGAGTCGTATTACGCGCGCTCACTGGCCGTCG
TTTTACAACGTCGTGACTGGGAAAACCCTGGCGTTACCCAACTTAATCGCCTTGCAGCACATCCCCCTTT
CGCCAGCTGGCGTAATAGCGAAGAGGCCCGCACCGATCGCCCTTCCCAACAGTTGCGCAGCCTGAATGGC
GAATGGG
[124 nt withheld, positions 5748-5871]
C
[91 nt withheld, positions 5873-5963]
A
[49 nt withheld, positions 5965-6013]
CCTTTGACGTTGGAGTCCACGTTCTTT
[37 nt withheld, positions 6041-6077]
ACCCTATCTCGGTCTATTCTTTTGATTTATAAGGGATTTTGCCGATTTCGGCCTATTGGTTAAAAAATGA
GCTGATTTAACAAAAATTTAACGCGAATTTTAACAAAATCTAGCGAATTTCGACAAGCACAGCCAAGCTT
ACTTGTACAGCTCGTCCATGCCGAGAGTGATCCCGGCGGCGGTCACGAACTCCAGCAGGACCATGTGATC
GCGCTTCTCGTTGGGGTCTTTGCTCAGGGCGGACTGGGTGCTCAGGTAGTGGTTGTCGGGCAGCAGCACG
GGGCCGTCGCCGATGGGGGTGTTCTGCTGGTAGTGGTCGGCGAGCTGCACGCTGCCGTCCTCGATGTTGT
GGCGGATCTTGAA
